Addgene plasmid #90874: RCC1 G3.2 gRNA
Purpose: 3rd generation lentiviral gRNA plasmid targeting human RCC1
Depositing lab: Iain Cheeseman. Depositing organization: Whitehead Institute for Biomedical Research. Publication: Large-Scale Analysis of CRISPR/Cas9 Cell-Cycle Knockouts Reveals the Diversity of p53-Dependent Responses to Cell-Cycle Defects. McKinley KL, Cheeseman IM. Dev Cell. 2017 Feb 27;40(4):405-420.e2. doi: 10.1016/j.devcel.2017.01.012. Epub 2017 Feb 16. PubMed 28216383.
Backbone
  Vector backbone: pLenti-sgRNA
  Backbone manufacturer: Eric Lander & David Sabatini labs (Addgene plasmid #71409)
  Backbone size w/o insert (bp): 9151
  Vector type: Lentiviral, CRISPR
  Selectable markers: Puromycin
Growth in bacteria
  Bacterial resistance: Ampicillin, 100 μg/mL
  Growth temperature: 37°C
  Growth strain: NEB Stable
  Copy number: Unknown
Gene/Insert
  Gene/Insert name: RCC1 (Guide Designation G3.2) (alt name: pKMKO series)
  gRNA/shRNA sequence: CACCgACACTAGGCCAGGGCGACGT
  Species: H. sapiens (human)
  Promoter: U6
  Cloning method: Restriction Enzyme; 5′ cloning site BsmBI (destroyed during cloning); 3′ cloning site BsmBI (destroyed during cloning)
  Sequencing primers: 5′ hU6-F (5'-GAGGGCCTATTTCCCATGATT-3'); 3′ EF1a-R (5'-CACGGCGACTACTGCACTTA-3')
Terms and licenses: Academic/Nonprofit Terms; Industry Terms: Not Available to Industry
Depositor comments: Please note that gRNA target sequence listed is not strictly the 20nt spacer sequence, but also contains the 5' BsmBI overhang. For more information about knockout human cell lines generated using this plasmid, please see http://cellcycleknockouts.wi.mit.edu/ .
How to cite: RCC1 G3.2 gRNA was a gift from Iain Cheeseman (Addgene plasmid # 90874 ; http://n2t.net/addgene:90874 ; RRID:Addgene_90874)
