[The description below was written by a language model from this plasmid's Addgene catalogue record and pLannotate feature annotations shown in this document.]
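Description:
RCC1 G3.2 gRNA is a third-generation lentiviral CRISPR guide plasmid built on the pLenti-sgRNA backbone and designed to express a single guide RNA against human RCC1. It is maintained in E. coli through a high-copy ColE1/pUC-type origin with ampicillin resistance (AmpR). It also carries an f1 origin, an SV40 origin and leftover lac/lacZα cloning-vector elements that play no role in its lentiviral function.

The viral transfer cassette begins with an RSV promoter fused to a truncated HIV-1 5' LTR, which allows Tat-independent production of the genomic RNA. This is followed by the Ψ packaging signal with a gag fragment, the Rev response element for Rev-dependent nuclear export, and a cPPT/CTS. The cassette ends in a ΔU3 self-inactivating 3' LTR and an SV40 polyadenylation signal.

Inside the cassette, a human U6 RNA polymerase III promoter drives the RCC1 spacer, which was cloned through BsmBI sites that were destroyed in the process. The spacer is joined to the Streptococcus pyogenes tracrRNA-derived scaffold. A downstream EF-1α core promoter expresses puromycin N-acetyltransferase for selecting transduced mammalian cells, and a WPRE boosts transcript expression.

No Cas9 is encoded, so the nuclease must be supplied separately, for example from a Cas9-expressing cell line. The sequenced record is 7,302 nt, shorter than the 9,151 bp listed for the empty backbone. This may reflect loss of a stuffer fragment during guide cloning, although the record does not say so. The plasmid belongs to a guide series used to generate knockouts of cell-cycle genes in human cells, as part of a large-scale analysis of cell-cycle defects and p53-dependent responses.
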