Features (pLannotate 1.2.2; 27 found; start..end, strand, type, name):
     87..108     +  protein_bind   CAP binding site: CAP binding activates transcription in the presence of cAMP. E. coli catabolite activator protein
    123..153     +  promoter       lac promoter: promoter for the E. coli lac operon
    161..177     +  protein_bind   lac operator: The lac repressor binds to the lac operator to inhibit transcription in E. coli. This inhibition can be relieved by adding lactose or isopropyl-β-D-thiogalactopyranoside (IPTG). lac repressor encoded by lacI
    222..240     +  promoter       T3 promoter: promoter for bacteriophage T3 RNA polymerase
    268..494     +  promoter       RSV promoter: Rous sarcoma virus enhancer/promoter
    495..675     +  LTR            5' LTR (truncated): truncated 5' long terminal repeat (LTR) from HIV-1
    722..847     +  misc_feature   HIV-1 Ψ: packaging signal of human immunodeficiency virus type 1
    831..1194    +  CDS            HIV-1 gag (fragment): gag protein from human immunodeficiency virus 1; gag
   1340..1573    +  misc_feature   RRE: The Rev response element (RRE) of HIV-1 allows for Rev-dependent mRNA export from the nucleus to the cytoplasm.
   1950..1976    +  CDS            Rev (fragment): human immunodeficiency virus 1 (HIV-1) Rev protein; rev; enhances nuclear export of unspliced and incompletely spliced viral mRNAs
   1980..2220    +  promoter       U6 promoter: RNA polymerase III promoter for human U6 snRNA
   2268..2335    +  misc_RNA       tracrRNA (fragment): trans-activating CRISPR RNA for the Streptococcus pyogenes CRISPR/Cas9 system
   2384..2501    +  misc_feature   cPPT/CTS: central polypurine tract and central termination sequence of HIV-1
   2570..2781    +  promoter       EF-1α core promoter: core promoter for human elongation factor EF-1α
   2807..3406    +  CDS            PuroR (fragment): puromycin N-acetyltransferase; pac from Streptomyces; confers resistance to puromycin
   3422..4010    +  misc_feature   WPRE: woodchuck hepatitis virus posttranscriptional regulatory element
   4061..4080    +  misc_feature   cPPT/CTS (fragment): central polypurine tract and central termination sequence of HIV-1
   4082..4315    +  LTR            3' LTR (ΔU3): self-inactivating 3' long terminal repeat (LTR) from HIV-1
   4393..4514    +  polyA_signal   SV40 poly(A) signal: SV40 polyadenylation signal
   4554..4689    +  rep_origin     SV40 ori: SV40 origin of replication
   4710..4728    -  promoter       T7 promoter: promoter for bacteriophage T7 RNA polymerase
   4736..4891    +  CDS            lacZα (fragment): LacZα fragment of β-galactosidase; lacZ fragment
   4896..5324    +  rep_origin     f1 ori (sequence partly withheld): f1 bacteriophage origin of replication; arrow indicates direction of (+) strand synthesis
   5377..5481    +  promoter       AmpR promoter: bla
   5482..6342    +  CDS            AmpR: β-lactamase; bla; confers resistance to ampicillin, carbenicillin, and related antibiotics
   6513..7101    +  rep_origin     ori: high-copy-number ColE1/pMB1/pBR322/pUC origin of replication
   7284..74      +  CDS            lacI (fragment) (across the origin): lac repressor; lacI; The lac repressor binds to the lac operator to inhibit transcription in E. coli. This inhibition can be relieved by adding lactose or isopropyl-β-D-thiogalactopyranoside (IPTG).
>Addgene plasmid #90874 | RCC1 G3.2 gRNA | addgene full sequence | sequence record 183922 | Addgene NGS Result
CCTCTCCCCGCGCGTTGGCCGATTCATTAATGCAGCTGGCACGACAGGTTTCCCGACTGGAAAGCGGGCA
GTGAGCGCAACGCAATTAATGTGAGTTAGCTCACTCATTAGGCACCCCAGGCTTTACACTTTATGCTTCC
GGCTCGTATGTTGTGTGGAATTGTGAGCGGATAACAATTTCACACAGGAAACAGCTATGACCATGATTAC
GCCAAGCGCGCAATTAACCCTCACTAAAGGGAACAAAAGCTGGAGCTGCAAGCTTAATGTAGTCTTATGC
AATACTCTTGTAGTCTTGCAACATGGTAACGATGAGTTAGCAACATGCCTTACAAGGAGAGAAAAAGCAC
CGTGCATGCCGATTGGTGGAAGTAAGGTGGTACGATCGTGCCTTATTAGGAAGGCAACAGACGGGTCTGA
CATGGATTGGACGAACCACTGAATTGCCGCATTGCAGAGATATTGTATTTAAGTGCCTAGCTCGATACAT
AAACGGGTCTCTCTGGTTAGACCAGATCTGAGCCTGGGAGCTCTCTGGCTAACTAGGGAACCCACTGCTT
AAGCCTCAATAAAGCTTGCCTTGAGTGCTTCAAGTAGTGTGTGCCCGTCTGTTGTGTGACTCTGGTAACT
AGAGATCCCTCAGACCCTTTTAGTCAGTGTGGAAAATCTCTAGCAGTGGCGCCCGAACAGGGACTTGAAA
GCGAAAGGGAAACCAGAGGAGCTCTCTCGACGCAGGACTCGGCTTGCTGAAGCGCGCACGGCAAGAGGCG
AGGGGCGGCGACTGGTGAGTACGCCAAAAATTTTGACTAGCGGAGGCTAGAAGGAGAGAGATGGGTGCGA
GAGCGTCAGTATTAAGCGGGGGAGAATTAGATCGCGATGGGAAAAAATTCGGTTAAGGCCAGGGGGAAAG
AAAAAATATAAATTAAAACATATAGTATGGGCAAGCAGGGAGCTAGAACGATTCGCAGTTAATCCTGGCC
TGTTAGAAACATCAGAAGGCTGTAGACAAATACTGGGACAGCTACAACCATCCCTTCAGACAGGATCAGA
AGAACTTAGATCATTATATAATACAGTAGCAACCCTCTATTGTGTGCATCAAAGGATAGAGATAAAAGAC
ACCAAGGAAGCTTTAGACAAGATAGAGGAAGAGCAAAACAAAAGTAAGACCACCGCACAGCAAGCGGCCG
CTGATCTTCAGACCTGGAGGAGGAGATATGAGGGACAATTGGAGAAGTGAATTATATAAATATAAAGTAG
TAAAAATTGAACCATTAGGAGTAGCACCCACCAAGGCAAAGAGAAGAGTGGTGCAGAGAGAAAAAAGAGC
AGTGGGAATAGGAGCTTTGTTCCTTGGGTTCTTGGGAGCAGCAGGAAGCACTATGGGCGCAGCGTCAATG
ACGCTGACGGTACAGGCCAGACAATTATTGTCTGGTATAGTGCAGCAGCAGAACAATTTGCTGAGGGCTA
TTGAGGCGCAACAGCATCTGTTGCAACTCACAGTCTGGGGCATCAAGCAGCTCCAGGCAAGAATCCTGGC
TGTGGAAAGATACCTAAAGGATCAACAGCTCCTGGGGATTTGGGGTTGCTCTGGAAAACTCATTTGCACC
ACTGCTGTGCCTTGGAATGCTAGTTGGAGTAATAAATCTCTGGAACAGATTTGGAATCACACGACCTGGA
TGGAGTGGGACAGAGAAATTAACAATTACACAAGCTTAATACACTCCTTAATTGAAGAATCGCAAAACCA
GCAAGAAAAGAATGAACAAGAATTATTGGAATTAGATAAATGGGCAAGTTTGTGGAATTGGTTTAACATA
ACAAATTGGCTGTGGTATATAAAATTATTCATAATGATAGTAGGAGGCTTGGTAGGTTTAAGAATAGTTT
TTGCTGTACTTTCTATAGTGAATAGAGTTAGGCAGGGATATTCACCATTATCGTTTCAGACCCACCTCCC
AACCCCGAGGGGACCCAGAGAGGGCCTATTTCCCATGATTCCTTCATATTTGCATATACGATACAAGGCT
GTTAGAGAGATAATTAGAATTAATTTGACTGTAAACACAAAGATATTAGTACAAAATACGTGACGTAGAA
AGTAATAATTTCTTGGGTAGTTTGCAGTTTTAAAATTATGTTTTAAAATGGACTATCATATGCTTACCGT
AACTTGAAAGTATTTCGATTTCTTGGCTTTATATATCTTGTGGAAAGGACGAAACACCGACACTAGGCCA
GGGCGACGTGTTTAAGAGCTATGCTGGAAACAGCATAGCAAGTTTAAATAAGGCTAGTCCGTTATCAACT
TGAAAAAGTGGCACCGAGTCGGTGCTTTTTTTGAATTCTAGATCTTGAGACAAATGGCAGTATTCATCCA
CAATTTTAAAAGAAAAGGGGGGATTGGGGGGTACAGTGCAGGGGAAAGAATAGTAGACATAATAGCAACA
GACATACAAACTAAAGAATTACAAAAACAAATTACAAAAATTCAAAATTTTCGGGTTTATTACAGGGACA
GCAGAGATCCACTTTGGCGCCGGCTCGAGTGGCTCCGGTGCCCGTCAGTGGGCAGAGCGCACATCGCCCA
CAGTCCCCGAGAAGTTGGGGGGAGGGGTCGGCAATTGAACCGGTGCCTAGAGAAGGTGGCGCGGGGTAAA
CTGGGAAAGTGATGTCGTGTACTGGCTCCGCCTTTTTCCCGAGGGTGGGGGAGAACCGTATATAAGTGCA
GTAGTCGCCGTGAACGTTCTTTTTCGCAACGGGTTTGCCGCCAGAACACAGGTGTCGTGACGCGGGATCC
GCCACCATGACCGAGTACAAGCCCACGGTGCGCCTCGCCACCCGCGACGACGTCCCCAGGGCCGTACGCA
CCCTCGCCGCCGCGTTCGCCGACTACCCCGCCACGCGCCACACCGTCGATCCGGACCGCCACATCGAGCG
GGTCACCGAGCTGCAAGAACTCTTCCTCACGCGCGTCGGGCTCGACATCGGCAAGGTGTGGGTCGCGGAC
GACGGCGCCGCGGTGGCGGTCTGGACCACGCCGGAGAGCGTCGAAGCGGGGGCGGTGTTCGCCGAGATCG
GCCCGCGCATGGCCGAGTTGAGCGGTTCCCGGCTGGCCGCGCAGCAACAGATGGAAGGCCTCCTGGCGCC
GCACCGGCCCAAGGAGCCCGCGTGGTTCCTGGCCACCGTCGGAGTCTCGCCCGACCACCAGGGCAAGGGT
CTGGGCAGCGCCGTCGTGCTCCCCGGAGTGGAGGCGGCCGAGCGCGCCGGGGTGCCCGCCTTCCTGGAGA
CCTCCGCGCCCCGCAACCTCCCCTTCTACGAGCGGCTCGGCTTCACCGTCACCGCCGACGTCGAGGTGCC
CGAAGGACCGCGCACCTGGTGCATGACCCGCAAGCCCGGTGCCTGAACGCGTTAAGTCGACAATCAACCT
CTGGATTACAAAATTTGTGAAAGATTGACTGGTATTCTTAACTATGTTGCTCCTTTTACGCTATGTGGAT
ACGCTGCTTTAATGCCTTTGTATCATGCTATTGCTTCCCGTATGGCTTTCATTTTCTCCTCCTTGTATAA
ATCCTGGTTGCTGTCTCTTTATGAGGAGTTGTGGCCCGTTGTCAGGCAACGTGGCGTGGTGTGCACTGTG
TTTGCTGACGCAACCCCCACTGGTTGGGGCATTGCCACCACCTGTCAGCTCCTTTCCGGGACTTTCGCTT
TCCCCCTCCCTATTGCCACGGCGGAACTCATCGCCGCCTGCCTTGCCCGCTGCTGGACAGGGGCTCGGCT
GTTGGGCACTGACAATTCCGTGGTGTTGTCGGGGAAATCATCGTCCTTTCCTTGGCTGCTCGCCTGTGTT
GCCACCTGGATTCTGCGCGGGACGTCCTTCTGCTACGTCCCTTCGGCCCTCAATCCAGCGGACCTTCCTT
CCCGCGGCCTGCTGCCGGCTCTGCGGCCTCTTCCGCGTCTTCGCCTTCGCCCTCAGACGAGTCGGATCTC
CCTTTGGGCCGCCTCCCCGCGTCGACTTTAAGACCAATGACTTACAAGGCAGCTGTAGATCTTAGCCACT
TTTTAAAAGAAAAGGGGGGACTGGAAGGGCTAATTCACTCCCAACGAAGACAAGATCTGCTTTTTGCTTG
TACTGGGTCTCTCTGGTTAGACCAGATCTGAGCCTGGGAGCTCTCTGGCTAACTAGGGAACCCACTGCTT
AAGCCTCAATAAAGCTTGCCTTGAGTGCTTCAAGTAGTGTGTGCCCGTCTGTTGTGTGACTCTGGTAACT
AGAGATCCCTCAGACCCTTTTAGTCAGTGTGGAAAATCTCTAGCAGTACGTATAGTAGTTCATGTCATCT
TATTATTCAGTATTTATAACTTGCAAAGAAATGAATATCAGAGAGTGAGAGGAACTTGTTTATTGCAGCT
TATAATGGTTACAAATAAAGCAATAGCATCACAAATTTCACAAATAAAGCATTTTTTTCACTGCATTCTA
GTTGTGGTTTGTCCAAACTCATCAATGTATCTTATCATGTCTGGCTCTAGCTATCCCGCCCCTAACTCCG
CCCATCCCGCCCCTAACTCCGCCCAGTTCCGCCCATTCTCCGCCCCATGGCTGACTAATTTTTTTTATTT
ATGCAGAGGCCGAGGCCGCCTCGGCCTCTGAGCTATTCCAGAAGTAGTGAGGAGGCTTTTTTGGAGGCCT
AGGGACGTACCCAATTCGCCCTATAGTGAGTCGTATTACGCGCGCTCACTGGCCGTCGTTTTACAACGTC
GTGACTGGGAAAACCCTGGCGTTACCCAACTTAATCGCCTTGCAGCACATCCCCCTTTCGCCAGCTGGCG
TAATAGCGAAGAGGCCCGCACCGATCGCCCTTCCCAACAGTTGCGCAGCCTGAATGGCGAATGGG
[124 nt withheld, positions 4896-5019]
C
[91 nt withheld, positions 5021-5111]
A
[49 nt withheld, positions 5113-5161]
CCTTTGACGTTGGAGTCCACGTTCTTT
[37 nt withheld, positions 5189-5225]
ACCCTATCTCGGTCTATTCTTTTGATTTATAAGGGATTTTGCCGATTTCGGCCTATTGGTTAAAAAATGA
GCTGATTTAACAAAAATTTAACGCGAATTTTAACAAAATATTAACGCTTACAATTTAGGTGGCACTTTTC
GGGGAAATGTGCGCGGAACCCCTATTTGTTTATTTTTCTAAATACATTCAAATATGTATCCGCTCATGAG
ACAATAACCCTGATAAATGCTTCAATAATATTGAAAAAGGAAGAGTATGAGTATTCAACATTTCCGTGTC
GCCCTTATTCCCTTTTTTGCGGCATTTTGCCTTCCTGTTTTTGCTCACCCAGAAACGCTGGTGAAAGTAA
AAGATGCTGAAGATCAGTTGGGTGCACGAGTGGGTTACATCGAACTGGATCTCAACAGCGGTAAGATCCT
TGAGAGTTTTCGCCCCGAAGAACGTTTTCCAATGATGAGCACTTTTAAAGTTCTGCTATGTGGCGCGGTA
TTATCCCGTATTGACGCCGGGCAAGAGCAACTCGGTCGCCGCATACACTATTCTCAGAATGACTTGGTTG
AGTACTCACCAGTCACAGAAAAGCATCTTACGGATGGCATGACAGTAAGAGAATTATGCAGTGCTGCCAT
AACCATGAGTGATAACACTGCGGCCAACTTACTTCTGACAACGATCGGAGGACCGAAGGAGCTAACCGCT
TTTTTGCACAACATGGGGGATCATGTAACTCGCCTTGATCGTTGGGAACCGGAGCTGAATGAAGCCATAC
CAAACGACGAGCGTGACACCACGATGCCTGTAGCAATGGCAACAACGTTGCGCAAACTATTAACTGGCGA
ACTACTTACTCTAGCTTCCCGGCAACAATTAATAGACTGGATGGAGGCGGATAAAGTTGCAGGACCACTT
CTGCGCTCGGCCCTTCCGGCTGGCTGGTTTATTGCTGATAAATCTGGAGCCGGTGAGCGTGGGTCTCGCG
GTATCATTGCAGCACTGGGGCCAGATGGTAAGCCCTCCCGTATCGTAGTTATCTACACGACGGGGAGTCA
GGCAACTATGGATGAACGAAATAGACAGATCGCTGAGATAGGTGCCTCACTGATTAAGCATTGGTAACTG
TCAGACCAAGTTTACTCATATATACTTTAGATTGATTTAAAACTTCATTTTTAATTTAAAAGGATCTAGG
TGAAGATCCTTTTTGATAATCTCATGACCAAAATCCCTTAACGTGAGTTTTCGTTCCACTGAGCGTCAGA
CCCCGTAGAAAAGATCAAAGGATCTTCTTGAGATCCTTTTTTTCTGCGCGTAATCTGCTGCTTGCAAACA
AAAAAACCACCGCTACCAGCGGTGGTTTGTTTGCCGGATCAAGAGCTACCAACTCTTTTTCCGAAGGTAA
CTGGCTTCAGCAGAGCGCAGATACCAAATACTGTTCTTCTAGTGTAGCCGTAGTTAGGCCACCACTTCAA
GAACTCTGTAGCACCGCCTACATACCTCGCTCTGCTAATCCTGTTACCAGTGGCTGCTGCCAGTGGCGAT
AAGTCGTGTCTTACCGGGTTGGACTCAAGACGATAGTTACCGGATAAGGCGCAGCGGTCGGGCTGAACGG
GGGGTTCGTGCACACAGCCCAGCTTGGAGCGAACGACCTACACCGAACTGAGATACCTACAGCGTGAGCT
ATGAGAAAGCGCCACGCTTCCCGAAGGGAGAAAGGCGGACAGGTATCCGGTAAGCGGCAGGGTCGGAACA
GGAGAGCGCACGAGGGAGCTTCCAGGGGGAAACGCCTGGTATCTTTATAGTCCTGTCGGGTTTCGCCACC
TCTGACTTGAGCGTCGATTTTTGTGATGCTCGTCAGGGGGGCGGAGCCTATGGAAAAACGCCAGCAACGC
GGCCTTTTTACGGTTCCTGGCCTTTTGCTGGCCTTTTGCTCACATGTTCTTTCCTGCGTTATCCCCTGAT
TCTGTGGATAACCGTATTACCGCCTTTGAGTGAGCTGATACCGCTCGCCGCAGCCGAACGACCGAGCGCA
GCGAGTCAGTGAGCGAGGAAGCGGAAGAGCGCCCAATACGCAAACCG
